>Addgene plasmid #57216 | PS-CFP2-CCPB1-N-18 | addgene full sequence | sequence record 221546 | Addgene NGS Result
CGTTACATAACTTACGGTAAATGGCCCGCCTGGCTGACCGCCCAACGACCCCCGCCCATTGACGTCAATA
ATGACGTATGTTCCCATAGTAACGCCAATAGGGACTTTCCATTGACGTCAATGGGTGGAGTATTTACGGT
AAACTGCCCACTTGGCAGTACATCAAGTGTATCATATGCCAAGTACGCCCCCTATTGACGTCAATGACGG
TAAATGGCCCGCCTGGCATTATGCCCAGTACATGACCTTATGGGACTTTCCTACTTGGCAGTACATCTAC
GTATTAGTCATCGCTATTACCATGGTGATGCGGTTTTGGCAGTACATCAATGGGCGTGGATAGCGGTTTG
ACTCACGGGGATTTCCAAGTCTCCACCCCATTGACGTCAATGGGAGTTTGTTTTGGCACCAAAATCAACG
GGACTTTCCAAAATGTCGTAACAACTCCGCCCCATTGACGCAAATGGGCGGTAGGCGTGTACGGTGGGAG
GTCTATATAAGCAGAGCTGGTTTAGTGAACCGTCAGATCCGCTAGCGCTACCGGACTCAGATCTCGAGGC
CACCATGAGTGACCAGCAGCTGGATTGTGCCTTGGATTTGATGAGGCGTCTGCCTCCGCAGCAGATAGAG
AAGAATCTCAGTGACCTCATTGACTTGGTCCCAAGCCTCTGTGAAGATCTCCTCTCCTCTGTTGATCAGC
CATTGAAGATTGCACGAGATAAGGTGGTAGGAAAAGACTATCTATTGTGTGACTACAACAGAGATGGAGA
CTCGTATAGATCACCGTGGAGTAACAAGTATGATCCTCCCCTGGAAGACGGTGCCATGCCATCTGCTCGC
CTGCGCAAGCTGGAGGTGGAAGCCAACAATGCCTTTGACCAGTATAGAGACTTGTATTTCGAAGGTGGAG
TCTCCTCTGTCTACCTCTGGGATCTGGATCATGGTTTTGCCGGTGTGATCCTCATTAAGAAAGCTGGAGA
TGGATCAAAGAAGATTAAGGGATGCTGGGATTCCATCCACGTGGTGGAGGTTCAGGAGAAATCCAGCGGC
CGTACTGCTCATTACAAGCTGACCTCCACAGTGATGCTGTGGCTGCAGACTAATAAAACTGGTTCTGGTA
CCATGAACCTTGGCGGGAGCCTCACCAGACAGATGGAGAAAGATGAGACTGTGAGCGACTCTTCTCCGCA
CATAGCCAATATTGGACGCTTGGTAGAGGACATGGAAAACAAAATCAGAAGTACACTGAATGAGATTTAT
TTTGGAAAAACAAAGGACATCGTGAATGGGCTGAGATCTATTGATGCTATCCCCGACAACCAAAAGTATA
AGCAGTTGCAGAGGGAACTTTCTCAAGTGTTGACCCAGCGCCAGATCTACATCCAGCCTGATAACGTGGG
AATTCTGCAGTCGACGGTACCGCGGGCCCGGGATCCACCGGTCGCCACCATGAGCAAGGGCGCCGAGCTG
TTCACCGGCATCGTGCCCATCCTGATCGAGCTGAATGGCGATGTGAATGGCCACAAGTTCAGCGTGAGCG
GCGAGGGCGAGGGCGATGCCACCTACGGCAAGCTGACCCTGAAGTTCATCTGCACCACCGGCAAGCTGCC
TGTGCCCTGGCCCACCCTGGTGGCCACCCTGAGCTACGGCGTGCAGTGCTTCTCACGCTACCCCGATCAC
ATGAAGCAGCACGACTTCTTCAAGAGCGCCATGCCTGAGGGCTACATCCAGGAGCGCACCATCTTCTTCG
AGGATGACGGCAACTACAAGACGCGCGCCGAGGTGAAGTTCGAGGGCGATACCCTGGTGAGTCGCATCGA
GCTGACCGGCACTGATTTCAAGGAGGATGGCAACATCCTGGGCAATAAGATGGAGTACAACTACAACGCC
ACCAATGTGTACATCGTGGCCGACAAGGCCAGGAATGGCATCAAGGTGAACTTCAAGGTCCGCCACAACA
TCAAGGATGGCAGCGTGCAGCTGGCCGACCACTACCAGCAGAATACCCCCATCGGCGATGGCCCTGTGCT
GCTGCCCGATAACCACTACCTGTCCACCCAGAGCGCCCTGTCCAAGGACCCCAACGAGAAGCGCGATCAC
ATGATCTACCTCGAGTTCGTGACCGCCGCCGCCATCACCCACGGCATGGATGAGCTGTACAAGTAAAGCG
GCCGCGACTCTAGATCATAATCAGCCATACCACATTTGTAGAGGTTTTACTTGCTTTAAAAAACCTCCCA
CACCTCCCCCTGAACCTGAAACATAAAATGAATGCAATTGTTGTTGTTAACTTGTTTATTGCAGCTTATA
ATGGTTACAAATAAAGCAATAGCATCACAAATTTCACAAATAAAGCATTTTTTTCACTGCATTCTAGTTG
TGGTTTGTCCAAACTCATCAATGTATCTTAAGGCGTAAATTGTAAGCGTTAATATTTTGTTAAAATTCGC
GTTAAATTTTTGTTAAATCAGCTCATTTTTTAACCAATAGGCCGAAATCGGCAAAATCCCTTATAAATCA
AAAGAATAGACCGAGATAGGGT
[37 nt withheld, positions 2543-2579]
AAAGAACGTGGACTCCAACGTCAAAGG
[49 nt withheld, positions 2607-2655]
T
[91 nt withheld, positions 2657-2747]
G
[124 nt withheld, positions 2749-2872]
CAGGTGGCACTTTTCGGGGAAATGTGCGCGGAACCCCTATTTGTTTATTTTTCTAAATACATTCAAATAT
GTATCCGCTCATGAGACAATAACCCTGATAAATGCTTCAATAATATTGAAAAAGGAAGAGTCCTGAGGCG
GAAAGAACCAGCTGTGGAATGTGTGTCAGTTAGGGTGTGGAAAGTCCCCAGGCTCCCCAGCAGGCAGAAG
TATGCAAAGCATGCATCTCAATTAGTCAGCAACCAGGTGTGGAAAGTCCCCAGGCTCCCCAGCAGGCAGA
AGTATGCAAAGCATGCATCTCAATTAGTCAGCAACCATAGTCCCGCCCCTAACTCCGCCCATCCCGCCCC
TAACTCCGCCCAGTTCCGCCCATTCTCCGCCCCATGGCTGACTAATTTTTTTTATTTATGCAGAGGCCGA
GGCCGCCTCGGCCTCTGAGCTATTCCAGAAGTAGTGAGGAGGCTTTTTTGGAGGCCTAGGCTTTTGCAAA
GATCGATCAAGAGACAGGATGAGGATCGTTTCGCATGATTGAACAAGATGGATTGCACGCAGGTTCTCCG
GCCGCTTGGGTGGAGAGGCTATTCGGCTATGACTGGGCACAACAGACAATCGGCTGCTCTGATGCCGCCG
TGTTCCGGCTGTCAGCGCAGGGGCGCCCGGTTCTTTTTGTCAAGACCGACCTGTCCGGTGCCCTGAATGA
ACTGCAAGACGAGGCAGCGCGGCTATCGTGGCTGGCCACGACGGGCGTTCCTTGCGCAGCTGTGCTCGAC
GTTGTCACTGAAGCGGGAAGGGACTGGCTGCTATTGGGCGAAGTGCCGGGGCAGGATCTCCTGTCATCTC
ACCTTGCTCCTGCCGAGAAAGTATCCATCATGGCTGATGCAATGCGGCGGCTGCATACGCTTGATCCGGC
TACCTGCCCATTCGACCACCAAGCGAAACATCGCATCGAGCGAGCACGTACTCGGATGGAAGCCGGTCTT
GTCGATCAGGATGATCTGGACGAAGAGCATCAGGGGCTCGCGCCAGCCGAACTGTTCGCCAGGCTCAAGG
CGAGCATGCCCGACGGCGAGGATCTCGTCGTGACCCATGGCGATGCCTGCTTGCCGAATATCATGGTGGA
AAATGGCCGCTTTTCTGGATTCATCGACTGTGGCCGGCTGGGTGTGGCGGACCGCTATCAGGACATAGCG
TTGGCTACCCGTGATATTGCTGAAGAGCTTGGCGGCGAATGGGCTGACCGCTTCCTCGTGCTTTACGGTA
TCGCCGCTCCCGATTCGCAGCGCATCGCCTTCTATCGCCTTCTTGACGAGTTCTTCTGAGCGGGACTCTG
GGGTTCGAAATGACCGACCAAGCGACGCCCAACCTGCCATCACGAGATTTCGATTCCACCGCCGCCTTCT
ATGAAAGGTTGGGCTTCGGAATCGTTTTCCGGGACGCCGGCTGGATGATCCTCCAGCGCGGGGATCTCAT
GCTGGAGTTCTTCGCCCACCCTAGGGGGAGGCTAACTGAAACACGGAAGGAGACAATACCGGAAGGAACC
CGCGCTATGACGGCAATAAAAAGACAGAATAAAACGCACGGTGTTGGGTCGTTTGTTCATAAACGCGGGG
TTCGGTCCCAGGGCTGGCACTCTGTCGATACCCCACCGAGACCCCATTGGGGCCAATACGCCCGCGTTTC
TTCCTTTTCCCCACCCCACCCCCCAAGTTCGGGTGAAGGCCCAGGGCTCGCAGCCAACGTCGGGGCGGCA
GGCCCTGCCATAGCCTCAGGTTACTCATATATACTTTAGATTGATTTAAAACTTCATTTTTAATTTAAAA
GGATCTAGGTGAAGATCCTTTTTGATAATCTCATGACCAAAATCCCTTAACGTGAGTTTTCGTTCCACTG
AGCGTCAGACCCCGTAGAAAAGATCAAAGGATCTTCTTGAGATCCTTTTTTTCTGCGCGTAATCTGCTGC
TTGCAAACAAAAAAACCACCGCTACCAGCGGTGGTTTGTTTGCCGGATCAAGAGCTACCAACTCTTTTTC
CGAAGGTAACTGGCTTCAGCAGAGCGCAGATACCAAATACTGTTCTTCTAGTGTAGCCGTAGTTAGGCCA
CCACTTCAAGAACTCTGTAGCACCGCCTACATACCTCGCTCTGCTAATCCTGTTACCAGTGGCTGCTGCC
AGTGGCGATAAGTCGTGTCTTACCGGGTTGGACTCAAGACGATAGTTACCGGATAAGGCGCAGCGGTCGG
GCTGAACGGGGGGTTCGTGCACACAGCCCAGCTTGGAGCGAACGACCTACACCGAACTGAGATACCTACA
GCGTGAGCTATGAGAAAGCGCCACGCTTCCCGAAGGGAGAAAGGCGGACAGGTATCCGGTAAGCGGCAGG
GTCGGAACAGGAGAGCGCACGAGGGAGCTTCCAGGGGGAAACGCCTGGTATCTTTATAGTCCTGTCGGGT
TTCGCCACCTCTGACTTGAGCGTCGATTTTTGTGATGCTCGTCAGGGGGGCGGAGCCTATGGAAAAACGC
CAGCAACGCGGCCTTTTTACGGTTCCTGGCCTTTTGCTGGCCTTTTGCTCACATGTTCTTTCCTGCGTTA
TCCCCTGATTCTGTGGATAACCGTATTACCGCCATGCATTAGTTATTAATAGTAATCAATTACGGGGTCA
TTAGTTCATAGCCCATATATGGAGTTCCG
Features (pLannotate 1.2.2; 17 found; start..end, strand, type, name):
      1..304     +  enhancer       CMV enhancer: human cytomegalovirus immediate early enhancer
    305..508     +  promoter       CMV promoter: human cytomegalovirus (CMV) immediate early promoter
    531..558     +  misc_feature   MCS (fragment): multiple cloning site
    565..1395    +  CDS            CAPZB: CAPZB_CHICK - Experimental evidence at protein level: Swiss-Prot protein existence level 1. F-actin-capping proteins bind in a Ca(2+)-independent manner to the fast growing ends of actin filaments (barbed end) thereby blocking the exchange of subunits at these ends. Unlike other capping proteins (such as gelsolin and severin), these proteins do not sever actin filaments. May play a role in the regulation of cell morphology and cytoskeletal organization. From Gallus gallus (Chicken).
   1400..1436    +  misc_feature   MCS (fragment): multiple cloning site
   1450..2166    +  CDS            PS-CFP2: photoswitchable cyan-to-green fluorescent protein mammalian codon-optimized
   2183..2266    +  CDS            large T antigen (fragment): large T antigen from SV40 (simian virus 40)
   2289..2410    +  polyA_signal   SV40 poly(A) signal: SV40 polyadenylation signal
   2444..2872    -  rep_origin     f1 ori (sequence partly withheld): f1 bacteriophage origin of replication; arrow indicates direction of (+) strand synthesis
   2899..3003    +  promoter       AmpR promoter: bla
   3005..3362    +  promoter       SV40 promoter: SV40 enhancer and early promoter
   3397..4191    +  CDS            NeoR/KanR: aminoglycoside phosphotransferase from Tn5; aph(3')-II (or nptII); confers resistance to neomycin, kanamycin, and G418 (Geneticin®)
   4212..4364    +  CDS            ble (fragment): BLE_KLEPN - Experimental evidence at protein level: Swiss-Prot protein existence level 1. Binding protein with a strong affinity to the bleomycin family of antibiotics. Binds to CL990; an antimitotic-antibiotic compound. From Klebsiella pneumoniae.
   4423..4470    +  polyA_signal   HSV TK poly(A) signal: herpes simplex virus thymidine kinase polyadenylation signal (Cole and Stacy, 1985)
   4561..4577    -  polyA_signal   bGH poly(A) signal (fragment): bovine growth hormone polyadenylation signal
   4799..5387    +  rep_origin     ori: high-copy-number ColE1/pMB1/pBR322/pUC origin of replication
   5502..5561    +  enhancer       CMV enhancer (fragment): human cytomegalovirus immediate early enhancer
