[The description below was written by a language model from this plasmid's Addgene catalogue record and pLannotate feature annotations shown in this document.]
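Description:
PS-CFP2-CCPB1-N-18 is a mammalian expression plasmid built on the PS-CFP2-N1 backbone and encodes a chicken (Gallus gallus) protein fused at its C terminus to the photoswitchable fluorescent protein PS-CFP2. The human cytomegalovirus immediate-early enhancer and promoter drive the fusion, with the insert placed between multiple-cloning-site remnants upstream of the mammalian codon-optimized PS-CFP2 coding sequence, and an SV40 polyadenylation signal terminates the transcript. The "N-18" in the name probably refers to the length of the linker joining the two parts, but the record does not say so. A high-copy ColE1/pUC-type origin supports propagation in E. coli, and an f1 origin is also present. A single Tn5 aminoglycoside phosphotransferase (NeoR/KanR) cassette provides both selections. Its bacterial promoter gives kanamycin resistance in E. coli, its SV40 early promoter gives G418 selection in mammalian cells, and an HSV TK polyadenylation signal follows it. The short large T antigen, ble and bGH annotations are fragments and probably backbone remnants rather than functional elements.

The catalogue lists the insert as CCPB1 and gives the localization as "Tetraspanin/Membrane". The feature table, however, identifies the coding sequence as chicken CAPZB, the beta subunit of F-actin capping protein, which binds the barbed ends of actin filaments without severing them. The sequence annotation therefore points to an actin-cytoskeleton marker, and the stated localization category should be treated with caution.

PS-CFP2 starts as a cyan emitter (excitation about 400 nm, emission about 468 nm) and is converted to a green form (about 490/511 nm). The construct is therefore suited to live-cell imaging in which a chosen pool of tagged protein is photoswitched and its movement or turnover followed.
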