Addgene plasmid #57216: PS-CFP2-CCPB1-N-18
Purpose: Localization: Tetraspanin/Membrane, Excitation: 400 / 490, Emission: 468 / 511
Depositing lab: Michael Davidson. Depositing organization: Florida State University, Tallahassee.
Backbone
  Vector backbone: PS-CFP2-N1
  Backbone size w/o insert (bp): 4750
  Vector type: Mammalian Expression
  Selectable markers: Neomycin (select with G418)
Growth in bacteria
  Bacterial resistance: Kanamycin, 50 μg/mL
  Growth temperature: 37°C
  Growth strain: DH5alpha
  Copy number: High Copy
Gene/Insert
  Gene/Insert name: CCPB1 (alt name: NM_205437.2)
  Species: G. gallus (chicken)
  Promoter: CMV
  Tag / fusion protein: PS-CFP2 (C terminal on backbone)
  Cloning method: Unknown
  Sequencing primers: 5′ CMV-F; 3′ SV40pA-R
Terms and licenses: Academic/Nonprofit Terms; Industry Terms
Depositor comments: . Excitation = 400 / 490; Emission = 468 / 511
How to cite: PS-CFP2-CCPB1-N-18 was a gift from Michael Davidson (Addgene plasmid # 57216 ; http://n2t.net/addgene:57216 ; RRID:Addgene_57216)
