>Addgene plasmid #57216 | PS-CFP2-CCPB1-N-18 | depositor partial sequence | sequence record 88356 | insert sequence
TCCGCTAGCGCTACCGGACTCAGATCTCGAGGCCACCATGAGTGACCAGCAGCTGGATTGTGCCTTGGAT
TTGATGAGGCGTCTGCCTCCGCAGCAGATAGAGAAGAATCTCAGTGACCTCATTGACTTGGTCCCAAGCC
TCTGTGAAGATCTCCTCTCCTCTGTTGATCAGCCATTGAAGATTGCACGAGATAAGGTGGTAGGAAAAGA
CTATCTATTGTGTGACTACAACAGAGATGGAGACTCGTATAGATCACCGTGGAGTAACAAGTATGATCCT
CCCCTGGAAGACGGTGCCATGCCATCTGCTCGCCTGCGCAAGCTGGAGGTGGAAGCCAACAATGCCTTTG
ACCAGTATAGAGACTTGTATTTCGAAGGTGGAGTCTCCTCTGTCTACCTCTGGGATCTGGATCATGGTTT
TGCCGGTGTGATCCTCATTAAGAAAGCTGGAGATGGATCAAAGAAGATTAAGGGATGCTGGGATTCCATC
CACGTGGTGGAGGTTCAGGAGAAATCCAGCGGCCGTACTGCTCATTACAAGCTGACCTCCACAGTGATGC
TGTGGCTGCAGACTAATAAAACTGGTTCTGGTACCATGAACCTTGGCGGGAGCCTCACCAGACAGATGGA
GAAAGATGAGACTGTGAGCGACTCTTCTCCGCACATAGCCAATATTGGACGCTTGGTAGAGGACATGGAA
AACAAAATCAGAAGTACACTGAATGAGATTTATTTTGGAAAAACAAAGGACATCGTGAATGGGCTGAGAT
CTATTGATGCTATCCCCGACAACCAAAAGTATAAGCAGTTGCAGAGGGAACTTTCTCAAGTGTTGACCCA
GCGCCAGATCTACATCCAGCCTGATAACGTGGGAATTCTGCAGTCGACGGTACCGCGGGCCCGGGATCCA
CCGGTCGCCACCATGAGCAAGGGCGCCGAGCTGTTCACCGGCATCGTGCCCATCCTGATCGAGCTGAATG
GCGATGTGAATGGCCACAAGTTCAGCGTGAGCGGCGAGGGCGAGGGCGATGCCACCTACGGCAAGCTGAC
CCTGAAGTTCATCTGCACCACCGGCAAGCTGCCTGTGCCCTGGCCCACCCTGGTGGCCACCCTGAGCTAC
GGCGTGCAGTGCTTCTCACGCTACCCCGATCACATGAAGCAGCACGACTTCTTCAAGAGCGCCATGCCTG
AGGGCTACATCCAGGAGCGCACCATCTTCTTCGAGGATGACGGCAACTACAAGACGCGCGCCGAGGTGAA
GTTCGAGGGCGATACCCTGGTGAGTCGCATCGAGCTGACCGGCACTGATTTCAAGGAGGATGGCAACATC
CTGGGCAATAAGATGGAGTACAACTACAACGCCACCAATGTGTACATCGTGGCCGACAAGGCCAGGAATG
GCATCAAGGTGAACTTCAAGGTCCGCCACAACATCAAGGATGGCAGCGTGCAGCTGGCCGACCACTACCA
GCAGAATACCCCCATCGGCGATGGCCCTGTGCTGCTGCCCGATAACCACTACCTGTCCACCCAGAGCGCC
CTGTCCAAGGACCCCAACGAGAAGCGCGATCACATGATCTACCTCGAGTTCGTGACCGCCGCCGCCATCA
CCCACGGCATGGATGAGCTGTACAAGTAAAGCGGCCGCGACTCTAGATCATAATCAGCCATACC
